>Addgene plasmid #115630 | pTaU6-esgRNA | addgene full sequence | sequence record 232857 | Addgene NGS Result
GCCATTCGCCATTCAGGCTGCGCAACTGTTGGGAAGGGCGATCGGTGCGGGCCTCTTCGCTATTACGCCA
GCTGGCGAAAGGGGGATGTGCTGCAAGGCGATTAAGTTGGGTAACGCCAGGGTTTTCCCAGTCACGACGT
TGTAAAACGACGGCCAGTGAATTCGACCAAGCCCGTTATTCTGACAGTTCTGGTGCTCAACACATTTATA
TTTATCAAGGAGCACATTGTTACTCACTGCTAGGAGGGAATCGAACTAGGAATATTGATCAGAGGAACTA
CGAGAGAGCTGAAGATAACTGCCCTCTAGCTCTCACTGATCTGGGCGCATAGTGAGATGCAGCCCACGTG
AGTTCAGCAACGGTCTAGCGCTGGGCTTTTAGGCCCGCATGATCGGGCTTTGTCGGGTGGTCGACGTGTT
CACGATTGGGGAGAGCAACGCAGCAGTTCCTCTTAGTTTAGTCCCACCTCGCCTGTCCAGCAGAGTTCTG
ACCGGTTTATAAACTCGCTTGCTGCATCAGACTTGTGAGACCCTGCAGGGTCTCTGTTTAAGAGCTATGC
TGGAAACAGCATAGCAAGTTTAAATAAGGCTAGTCCGTTATCAACTTGAAAAAGTGGCACCGAGTCGGTG
CTTTTTTTGTTTTTTATGTCTAAGCTTGGCGTAATCATGGTCATAGCTGTTTCCTGTGTGAAATTGTTAT
CCGCTCACAATTCCACACAACATACGAGCCGGAAGCATAAAGTGTAAAGCCTGGGGTGCCTAATGAGTGA
GCTAACTCACATTAATTGCGTTGCGCTCACTGCCCGCTTTCCAGTCGGGAAACCTGTCGTGCCAGCTGCA
TTAATGAATCGGCCAACGCGCGGGGAGAGGCGGTTTGCGTATTGGGCGCTCTTCCGCTTCCTCGCTCACT
GACTCGCTGCGCTCGGTCGTTCGGCTGCGGCGAGCGGTATCAGCTCACTCAAAGGCGGTAATACGGTTAT
CCACAGAATCAGGGGATAACGCAGGAAAGAACATGTGAGCAAAAGGCCAGCAAAAGGCCAGGAACCGTAA
AAAGGCCGCGTTGCTGGCGTTTTTCCATAGGCTCCGCCCCCCTGACGAGCATCACAAAAATCGACGCTCA
AGTCAGAGGTGGCGAAACCCGACAGGACTATAAAGATACCAGGCGTTTCCCCCTGGAAGCTCCCTCGTGC
GCTCTCCTGTTCCGACCCTGCCGCTTACCGGATACCTGTCCGCCTTTCTCCCTTCGGGAAGCGTGGCGCT
TTCTCATAGCTCACGCTGTAGGTATCTCAGTTCGGTGTAGGTCGTTCGCTCCAAGCTGGGCTGTGTGCAC
GAACCCCCCGTTCAGCCCGACCGCTGCGCCTTATCCGGTAACTATCGTCTTGAGTCCAACCCGGTAAGAC
ACGACTTATCGCCACTGGCAGCAGCCACTGGTAACAGGATTAGCAGAGCGAGGTATGTAGGCGGTGCTAC
AGAGTTCTTGAAGTGGTGGCCTAACTACGGCTACACTAGAAGAACAGTATTTGGTATCTGCGCTCTGCTG
AAGCCAGTTACCTTCGGAAAAAGAGTTGGTAGCTCTTGATCCGGCAAACAAACCACCGCTGGTAGCGGTG
GTTTTTTTGTTTGCAAGCAGCAGATTACGCGCAGAAAAAAAGGATCTCAAGAAGATCCTTTGATCTTTTC
TACGGGGTCTGACGCTCAGTGGAACGAAAACTCACGTTAAGGGATTTTGGTCATGAGATTATCAAAAAGG
ATCTTCACCTAGATCCTTTTAAATTAAAAATGAAGTTTTAAATCAATCTAAAGTATATATGAGTAAACTT
GGTCTGACAGTTACCAATGCTTAATCAGTGAGGCACCTATCTCAGCGATCTGTCTATTTCGTTCATCCAT
AGTTGCCTGACTCCCCGTCGTGTAGATAACTACGATACGGGAGGGCTTACCATCTGGCCCCAGTGCTGCA
ATGATACCGCGAGAACCACGCTCACCGGCTCCAGATTTATCAGCAATAAACCAGCCAGCCGGAAGGGCCG
AGCGCAGAAGTGGTCCTGCAACTTTATCCGCCTCCATCCAGTCTATTAATTGTTGCCGGGAAGCTAGAGT
AAGTAGTTCGCCAGTTAATAGTTTGCGCAACGTTGTTGCCATTGCTACAGGCATCGTGGTGTCACGCTCG
TCGTTTGGTATGGCTTCATTCAGCTCCGGTTCCCAACGATCAAGGCGAGTTACATGATCCCCCATGTTGT
GCAAAAAAGCGGTTAGCTCCTTCGGTCCTCCGATCGTTGTCAGAAGTAAGTTGGCCGCAGTGTTATCACT
CATGGTTATGGCAGCACTGCATAATTCTCTTACTGTCATGCCATCCGTAAGATGCTTTTCTGTGACTGGT
GAGTACTCAACCAAGTCATTCTGAGAATAGTGTATGCGGCGACCGAGTTGCTCTTGCCCGGCGTCAATAC
GGGATAATACCGCGCCACATAGCAGAACTTTAAAAGTGCTCATCATTGGAAAACGTTCTTCGGGGCGAAA
ACTCTCAAGGATCTTACCGCTGTTGAGATCCAGTTCGATGTAACCCACTCGTGCACCCAACTGATCTTCA
GCATCTTTTACTTTCACCAGCGTTTCTGGGTGAGCAAAAACAGGAAGGCAAAATGCCGCAAAAAAGGGAA
TAAGGGCGACACGGAAATGTTGAATACTCATACTCTTCCTTTTTCAATATTATTGAAGCATTTATCAGGG
TTATTGTCTCATGAGCGGATACATATTTGAATGTATTTAGAAAAATAAACAAATAGGGGTTCCGCGCACA
TTTCCCCGAAAAGTGCCACCTGACGTCTAAGAAACCATTATTATCATGACATTAACCTATAAAAATAGGC
GTATCACGAGGCCCTTTCGTCTCGCGCGTTTCGGTGATGACGGTGAAAACCTCTGACACATGCAGCTCCC
GGAGACGGTCACAGCTTGTCTGTAAGCGGATGCCGGGAGCAGACAAGCCCGTCAGGGCGCGTCAGCGGGT
GTTGGCGGGTGTCGGGGCTGGCTTAACTATGCGGCATCAGAGCAGATTGTACTGAGAGTGCACCATATGC
GGTGTGAAATACCGCACAGATGCGTAAGGAGAAAATACCGCATCAGGC
Features (pLannotate 1.2.2; 12 found; start..end, strand, type, name):
      5..162     -  CDS            lacZα (fragment): LacZα fragment of β-galactosidase; lacZ fragment
    564..631     +  misc_RNA       tracrRNA (fragment): trans-activating CRISPR RNA for the Streptococcus pyogenes CRISPR/Cas9 system
    632..651     +  terminator     SUP4 terminator: transcription terminator for the S. cerevisiae SUP4 tRNA gene
    694..710     -  protein_bind   lac operator: The lac repressor binds to the lac operator to inhibit transcription in E. coli. This inhibition can be relieved by adding lactose or isopropyl-β-D-thiogalactopyranoside (IPTG). lac repressor encoded by lacI
    718..748     -  promoter       lac promoter: promoter for the E. coli lac operon
    763..784     -  protein_bind   CAP binding site: CAP binding activates transcription in the presence of cAMP. E. coli catabolite activator protein
    797..889     -  CDS            lacI (fragment): lac repressor; lacI; The lac repressor binds to the lac operator to inhibit transcription in E. coli. This inhibition can be relieved by adding lactose or isopropyl-β-D-thiogalactopyranoside (IPTG).
   1072..1660    -  rep_origin     ori: high-copy-number ColE1/pMB1/pBR322/pUC origin of replication
   1831..2691    -  CDS            AmpR: β-lactamase; bla; confers resistance to ampicillin, carbenicillin, and related antibiotics
   2692..2796    -  promoter       AmpR promoter: bla
   2891..2926    +  CDS            rop (fragment): Rop protein, which maintains plasmids at low copy number; rop
   3028..3127    +  misc_feature   bom (fragment): basis of mobility region from pBR322
