[The description below was written by a language model from this plasmid's Addgene catalogue record and pLannotate feature annotations shown in this document.]
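Description:
pTaU6-esgRNA is a small (about 3.1 kb) CRISPR guide RNA expression plasmid built on a pUC58 backbone and intended for transient use in wheat protoplasts. In E. coli it replicates from a high-copy ColE1/pUC-type origin and is selected with ampicillin through the β-lactamase gene (AmpR) and its native promoter. The backbone also carries typical pUC cloning-vector remnants: a lacZα fragment, the lac promoter, operator and CAP binding site, and short fragments of lacI, rop and the pBR322 bom region. None of these contribute to function in plants.

The payload is recorded as TaU6p-esgRNA, a wheat (Triticum aestivum) U6 small nuclear RNA promoter driving an "esgRNA" scaffold. U6 promoters recruit RNA polymerase III and are the standard way to produce short, uncapped, non-polyadenylated guide transcripts. The automated annotation does not label the TaU6 promoter itself, though it presumably lies in the unannotated stretch upstream of the scaffold. It does detect a Streptococcus pyogenes tracrRNA-derived fragment, followed immediately by a short element annotated as the SUP4 terminator, which would serve as the Pol III termination signal. The sequence listed in the record's gRNA field appears to be the scaffold alone, with no target-specific spacer apparent, which suggests an empty guide vector into which a protospacer is cloned. The cloning sites are listed as unknown.

No Cas9 or deaminase is encoded, so the plasmid must be co-delivered with a separate effector construct. The associated publication concerns adenine base editing in rice and wheat with a Cas9-adenosine deaminase fusion, which is the likely partner for guides expressed from this vector.
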