Addgene plasmid #115630: pTaU6-esgRNA
Purpose: expression esgRNA in wheat protoplasts
Depositing lab: Caixia Gao. Depositing organization: Institute of Genetics and Developmental Biology, Chinese Academy of Sciences. Publication: Expanded base editing in rice and wheat using a Cas9-adenosine deaminase fusion. Li C, Zong Y, Wang Y, Jin S, Zhang D, Song Q, Zhang R, Gao C. Genome Biol. 2018 May 29;19(1):59. doi: 10.1186/s13059-018-1443-z. PubMed 29807545.
Backbone
  Vector backbone: pUC58
  Vector type: CRISPR
Growth in bacteria
  Bacterial resistance: Ampicillin, 100 μg/mL
  Growth temperature: 37°C
  Growth strain: DH5alpha
  Copy number: High Copy
Gene/Insert
  Gene/Insert name: TaU6p-esgRNA
  gRNA/shRNA sequence: gtttaagagctatgctggaaacagcatagcaagtttaaataaggctagtccgttatcaacttgaaaaagtggcaccgagtcggtgc
  Cloning method: Restriction Enzyme; 5′ cloning site Unknown (unknown if destroyed); 3′ cloning site Unknown (unknown if destroyed)
Terms and licenses: Academic/Nonprofit Terms; Industry Terms: Not Available to Industry
How to cite: pTaU6-esgRNA was a gift from Caixia Gao (Addgene plasmid # 115630 ; http://n2t.net/addgene:115630 ; RRID:Addgene_115630)
