>Addgene plasmid #115630 | pTaU6-esgRNA | depositor partial sequence | sequence record 218176 | TaU6p-esgRNA-SUP4ter
GACCAAGCCCGTTATTCTGACAGTTCTGGTGCTCAACACATTTATATTTATCAAGGAGCACATTGTTACT
CACTGCTAGGAGGGAATCGAACTAGGAATATTGATCAGAGGAACTACGAGAGAGCTGAAGATAACTGCCC
TCTAGCTCTCACTGATCTGGGTCGCATAGTGAGATGCAGCCCACGTGAGTTCAGCAACGGTCTAGCGCTG
GGCTTTTAGGCCCGCATGATCGGGCTTTTGTCGGGTGGTCGACGTGTTCACGATTGGGGAGAGCAACGCA
GCAGTTCCTCTTAGTTTAGTCCCACCTCGCCTGTCCAGCAGAGTTCTGACCGGTTTATAAACTCGCTTGC
TGCATCAGACTTGTGAGACCCTGCAGGGTCTCTGTTTAAGAGCTATGCTGGAAACAGCATAGCAAGTTTA
AATAAGGCTAGTCCGTTATCAACTTGAAAAAGTGGCACCGAGTCGGTGCTTTTTTTGTTTTTTATGTCT
